Addgene plasmid #13977: RCAS (A) Lunatic Fringe (CT#482)
Depositing lab: Cliff Tabin. Depositing organization: Harvard Medical School. Publication: Expression of Radical fringe in limb-bud ectoderm regulates apical ectodermal ridge formation. Laufer E, Dahn R, Orozco OE, Yeo CY, Pisenti J, Henrique D, Abbott UK, Fallon JF, Tabin C. Nature. 1997 Mar 27. 386(6623):366-73. 10.1038/386366a0 PubMed 9121552.
Backbone
  Vector backbone: RCASBP(A)
  Backbone size w/o insert (bp): 11600
  Vector type: Retroviral ; avian expression
Growth in bacteria
  Bacterial resistance: Ampicillin, 100 μg/mL
  Growth temperature: 37°C
  Growth strain: DH5alpha
  Copy number: Low Copy
Gene/Insert
  Gene/Insert name: Lunatic Fringe
  Species: G. gallus (chicken)
  Insert size (bp): 1200
  Entrez Gene: LFNG
  Cloning method: Restriction Enzyme; 5′ cloning site ClaI (not destroyed); 3′ cloning site ClaI (not destroyed)
  Sequencing primers: 5′ RCAS-F
Terms and licenses: Academic/Nonprofit Terms; Industry Terms: Not Available to Industry
How to cite: RCAS (A) Lunatic Fringe (CT#482) was a gift from Cliff Tabin (Addgene plasmid # 13977 ; http://n2t.net/addgene:13977 ; RRID:Addgene_13977)
