[The description below was written by a language model from this plasmid's Addgene catalogue record.]
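Description:
RCAS (A) Lunatic Fringe is a replication-competent avian retroviral expression construct built on the RCASBP(A) backbone, a proviral vector of about 11.6 kb derived from Rous sarcoma virus. In RCAS vectors generally, the src oncogene has been replaced by a ClaI cloning site downstream of the viral gag, pol and env genes. The "BP" designation refers to the Bryan high-titre polymerase, and "(A)" to the subgroup A envelope, which determines which avian cells can be infected. The plasmid is propagated in E. coli under ampicillin selection and is recorded as low copy. No feature table accompanies the record, so the bacterial origin and the exact layout of viral elements are not documented here.

The payload is a chicken (Gallus gallus) Lunatic fringe (LFNG) insert of roughly 1.2 kb, placed into the ClaI site with both flanking ClaI sites preserved. Because the same enzyme was used at both ends, orientation is not evident from the cloning sites alone. The record names no separate promoter. In RCAS vectors an insert at this position is typically expressed from the viral LTR through a spliced subgenomic message. No tags or reporters are listed.

Once introduced into susceptible avian cells, a vector of this kind produces infectious virus that spreads to neighbouring cells, giving widespread, sustained misexpression of the insert without helper virus. The associated publication concerns fringe gene expression in limb-bud ectoderm and apical ectodermal ridge formation. This is consistent with use for ectopic expression of Lunatic fringe in chick embryos or cultured avian cells to study its role in limb patterning.
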