>Addgene plasmid #13977 | RCAS (A) Lunatic Fringe (CT#482) | addgene partial sequence | sequence record 20169 | RCAS-F 5'-ACATGGGTGGTGGTATAGCGCTTGCG-3'
ACATGAGAGCAGAAGAAGCTATTGGTAATTGTGAAATACGCTTTTGTCTGTGTGCTGCAGGANCCTNTTA
TGACTCTGCTGGTGGCCTCGCGTACCACTGNTGGCATCGATTCTAGACCACTGATGGCCAGGCGGTACGT
GGGACGTGCAGCCGACCACCATGCTGAAGAGCTGCGGGAGGAAGCTGCTCCTGTCCCTCGTGGGCTCCAT
GTTCACCTGCCTGCTGGTGCTCATGGTGGAGCCGCCGGGCAGGCCGGGGCTGGCTCGGGGAGAGGCCGGT
GGGGCTCAGCGGGCGCTACAGAGCCTGGGGGCGGCCCGGGCGGCGGGGCAGGGGGCTCCGGGCCTCCGCA
GCTTCGCCGATTACTTCGGGCGGCTGAACCGGGCACGCCGCGAGCTGCCCGCCGCCCCGCCGAGCCCCCC
GCGGCCGCCAGCCGAGGACATCACCCCCCGCGACGTCTTCATCGCCGTCAAAACCACCAANAAGNTCCAC
AAAGNGCGNNTGGAGCTGCTGCTCGACACNTGGATCTCCCGCAACCGCGACATGACCTTCATCTTCACNG
ATGGGGAGGATGAGGAGCTAAATAAGCAAGCACGAAATGTCATCAACACTNACTGNTCNGTNAAANTNNT
NNCTCTNCACCTNTCCTGTNAAAATGTTNATCGAGAACANNAAGTTCATCGAGNCTNAANAAATGTNTNC
CNNTAAAAANAAANNAACNTAAACGNNNNANGNNGGAAACTGCTTCNACTATCCNANANAGAANCTANTC
NGAAGNCANCTGAAAANCTNNCNGNAAAA
